>Addgene plasmid #131233 | pCMV6-AN-DDK_1-590 POLI | addgene full sequence | sequence record 267279 | Addgene NGS Result
AACAAAATATTAACGCTTACAATTTCCATTCGCCATTCAGGCTGCGCAACTGTTGGGAAGGGCGATCGGT
GCGGGCCTCTTCGCTATTACGCCAGCTGGCGAAAGGGGGATGTGCTGCAAGGCGATTAAGTTGGGTAACG
CCAGGGTTTTCCCAGTCACGACGTTGTAAAACGACGGCCAGTGCCAAGCTGATCTATACATTGAATCAAT
ATTGGCAATTAGCCATATTAGTCATTGGTTATATAGCATAAATCAATATTGGCTATTGGCCATTGCATAC
GTTGTATCTATATCATAATATGTACATTTATATTGGCTCATGTCCAATATGACCGCCATGTTGACATTGA
TTATTGACTAGTTATTAATAGTAATCAATTACGGGGTCATTAGTTCATAGCCCATATATGGAGTTCCGCG
TTACATAACTTACGGTAAATGGCCCGCCTGGCTGACCGCCCAACGACCCCCGCCCATTGACGTCAATAAT
GACGTATGTTCCCATAGTAACGCCAATAGGGACTTTCCATTGACGTCAATGGGTGGAGTATTTACGGTAA
ACTGCCCACTTGGCAGTACATCAAGTGTATCATATGCCAAGTCCGCCCCCTATTGACGTCAATGACGGTA
AATGGCCCGCCTGGCATTATGCCCAGTACATGACCTTACGGGACTTTCCTACTTGGCAGTACATCTACGT
ATTAGTCATCGCTATTACCATGGTGATGCGGTTTTGGCAGTACACCAATGGGCGTGGATAGCGGTTTGAC
TCACGGGGATTTCCAAGTCTCCACCCCATTGACGTCAATGGGAGTTTGTTTTGGCACCAAAATCAACGGG
ACTTTCCAAAATGTCGTAATAACCCCGCCCCGTTGACGCAAATGGGCGGTAGGCGTGTACGGTGGGAGGT
CTATATAAGCAGAGCTCGTTTAGTGAACCGTCAGAATTTTGTAATACGACTCACTATAGGGCGGCCGGGA
ATTCGTCGACTGGATCCGGTACCGAGGAGATCTGCCACCATGGATTACAAGGATGACGACGATAAGGCGA
TCGCCGATATCCATATGGAGCTGGCCGACGTGGGAGCCGCTGCCAGCTCCCAGGGGGTGCACGATCAGGT
GCTGCCAACTCCCAACGCTTCTAGTAGAGTGATCGTGCATGTGGACCTGGATTGCTTTTACGCCCAGGTG
GAGATGATTAGCAATCCTGAACTGAAGGACAAACCACTGGGCGTGCAGCAGAAATACCTGGTGGTGACAT
GCAACTATGAAGCTCGCAAGCTGGGGGTGAAGAAACTGATGAATGTGCGGGACGCCAAGGAGAAATGTCC
CCAGCTGGTGCTGGTGAACGGGGAGGATCTGACCCGGTACAGAGAAATGTCTTATAAGGTGACAGAGCTG
CTGGAGGAGTTCAGTCCTGTGGTGGAGCGCCTGGGCTTCGACGAAAATTTTGTGGATCTGACAGAGATGG
TGGAAAAGCGGCTGCAGCAGCTGCAGTCTGACGAGCTGAGTGCCGTGACTGTGAGTGGACACGTGTACAA
CAATCAGTCAATTAACCTGCTGGATGTGCTGCATATCAGACTGCTGGTGGGCAGCCAGATTGCTGCCGAG
ATGAGGGAAGCTATGTATAACCAGCTGGGACTGACCGGATGTGCTGGAGTGGCCTCAAATAAGCTGCTGG
CCAAACTGGTCAGCGGCGTGTTTAAACCCAACCAGCAGACAGTGCTGCTGCCTGAGTCTTGCCAGCACCT
GATCCATAGTCTGAATCACATCAAGGAAATTCCCGGCATCGGGTACAAGACTGCTAAATGTCTGGAGGCC
CTGGGAATCAACAGCGTGCGCGACCTGCAGACCTTTTCCCCTAAGATTCTGGAGAAAGAACTGGGCATTT
CCGTGGCCCAGAGAATCCAGAAGCTGTCTTTCGGAGAGGACAATTCCCCAGTGATCCTGTCTGGCCCCCC
TCAGAGCTTCTCCGAGGAAGATAGCTTTAAGAAATGCTCAAGCGAGGTGGAAGCTAAGAACAAAATTGAG
GAACTGCTGGCCTCCCTGCTGAATAGGGTGTGTCAGGATGGGCGCAAACCTCACACCGTGCGGCTGATCA
TTCGGAGATACTCCTCTGAGAAGCACTATGGAAGGGAATCACGCCAGTGCCCTATTCCAAGCCATGTGAT
CCAGAAGCTGGGAACAGGCAACTATGACGTGATGACTCCTATGGTGGACATCCTGATGAAACTGTTCCGC
AACATGGTGAATGTGAAGATGCCTTTCCATCTGACCCTGCTGTCTGTGTGCTTTTGTAACCTGAAAGCTC
TGAATACAGCCAAGAAAGGGCTGATTGACTACTATCTGATGCCATCTCTGAGTACCACATCACGGAGCGG
AAAGCACTCCTTCAAGATGAAAGACACTCACATGGAAGACTTTCCTAAGGATAAAGAGACCAATAGAGAT
TTCCTGCCAAGTGGCAGGATCGAGTCAACCCGGACAAGAGAATCTCCCCTGGACACTACCAACTTCAGTA
AGGAGAAGGATATTAACGAATTTCCACTGTGCAGCCTGCCTGAGGGAGTGGACCAGGAAGTGTTTAAGCA
GCTGCCTGTGGATATTCAGGAGGAAATCCTGAGTGGGAAGTCAAGAGAGAAATTCCAGGGGAAGGGCAGC
GTGTCTTGTCCACTGCACGCTTCCAGGGGCGTGCTGAGCTTCTTTTCCAAGAAACAGATGCAGGACATCC
CCATTAACCCTAGAGATCATCTGAGTTCAAGCAAACAGGTGTCCTCTGTGTCCCCATGTGAGCCCGGCAC
CTCTGGGTTTAACAGTTCAAGCTCCTCTTACATGTAATCTCGAGTGGATATCCATATGAGTTCACAGAAG
GACTATTCCTACTATCTGGACAATCGGCTGAAAGATGAAAGAATCTCTCAGGGACCTAAGGAGCCACAGG
GCTTCCACTTTACAAACAGCAATCCAGCTGTGTCAGCCTTCCATAGCTTTCCCAACCTGCAGAGCGAGCA
GCTGTTCTCCAGAAATCACACAACTGACAGTCATAAACAGACTGTGGCCACCGATTCACACGAAGGCCTG
ACAGAGAATAGGGAACCAGACAGCGTGGATGAGAAGATTACTTTCCCATCCGACATCGATCCCCAGGTGT
TTTACGAGCTGCCCGAAGCTGTGCAGAAAGAGCTGCTGGCCGAATGGAAGAGGACCGGGTCCGATTTCCA
CATCGGACATAAGTAAGGATCCAAGCTTCTCGAGACGCGTTAAGCGGCCGCACTCGAGGTTTAAACGGCC
GGCCGCGGTCATAGCTGTTTCCTGAACAGATCCCGGGTGGCATCCCTGTGACCCCTCCCCAGTGCCTCTC
CTGGCCCTGGAAGTTGCCACTCCAGTGCCCACCAGCCTTGTCCTAATAAAATTAAGTTGCATCATTTTGT
CTGACTAGGTGTCCTTCTATAATATTATGGGGTGGAGGGGGGTGGTATGGAGCAAGGGGCAAGTTGGGAA
GACAACCTGTAGGGCCTGCGGGGTCTATTGGGAACCAAGCTGGAGTGCAGTGGCACAATCTTGGCTCACT
GCAATCTCCGCCTCCTGGGTTCAAGCGATTCTCCTGCCTCAGCCTCCCGAGTTGTTGGGATTCCAGGCAT
GCATGACCAGGCTCAGCTAATTTTTGTTTTTTTGGTAGAGACGGGGTTTCACCATATTGGCCAGGCTGGT
CTCCAACTCCTAATCTCAGGTGATCTACCCACCTTGGCCTCCCAAATTGCTGGGATTACAGGCGTGAACC
ACTGCTCCCTTCCCTGTCCTTCTGATTTTAAAATAACTATACCAGCAGGAGGACGTCCAGACACAGCATA
GGCTACCTGGCCATGCCCAACCGGTGGGACATTTGAGTTGCTTGCTTGGCACTGTCCTCTCATGCGTTGG
GTCCACTCAGTAGATGCCTGTTGAATTGGGTACGCGGCCAGCTTGGCTGTGGAATGTGTGTCAGTTAGGG
TGTGGAAAGTCCCCAGGCTCCCCAGCAGGCAGAAGTATGCAAAGCATGCATCTCAATTAGTCAGCAACCA
GGTGTGGAAAGTCCCCAGGCTCCCCAGCAGGCAGAAGTATGCAAAGCATGCATCTCAATTAGTCAGCAAC
CATAGTCCCGCCCCTAACTCCGCCCATCCCGCCCCTAACTCCGCCCAGTTCCGCCCATTCTCCGCCCCAT
GGCTGACTAATTTTTTTTATTTATGCAGAGGCCGAGGCCGCCTCGGCCTCTGAGCTATTCCAGAAGTAGT
GAGGAGGCTTTTTTGGAGGCCTAGGCTTTTGCAAAAAGCTCCCGGGAGCTTGTATATCCATTTTCGGATC
TGATCAAGAGACAGGATGAGGATCGTTTCGCATGATTGAACAAGATGGATTGCACGCAGGTTCTCCGGCC
GCTTGGGTGGAGAGGCTATTCGGCTATGACTGGGCACAACAGACAATCGGCTGCTCTGATGCCGCCGTGT
TCCGGCTGTCAGCGCAGGGGCGCCCGGTTCTTTTTGTCAAGACCGACCTGTCCGGTGCCCTGAATGAACT
GCAGGACGAGGCAGCGCGGCTATCGTGGCTGGCCACGACGGGCGTTCCTTGCGCAGCTGTGCTCGACGTT
GTCACTGAAGCGGGAAGGGACTGGCTGCTATTGGGCGAAGTGCCGGGGCAGGATCTCCTGTCATCTCACC
TTGCTCCTGCCGAGAAAGTATCCATCATGGCTGATGCAATGCGGCGGCTGCATACGCTTGATCCGGCTAC
CTGCCCATTCGACCACCAAGCGAAACATCGCATCGAGCGAGCACGTACTCGGATGGAAGCCGGTCTTGTC
GATCAGGATGATCTGGACGAAGAGCATCAGGGGCTCGCGCCAGCCGAACTGTTCGCCAGGCTCAAGGCGC
GCATGCCCGACGGCGAGGATCTCGTCGTGACCCATGGCGATGCCTGCTTGCCGAATATCATGGTGGAAAA
TGGCCGCTTTTCTGGATTCATCGACTGTGGCCGGCTGGGTGTGGCCGACCGCTATCAGGACATAGCGTTG
GCTACCCGTGATATTGCTGAAGAGCTTGGCGGCGAATGGGCTGACCGCTTCCTCGTGCTTTACGGTATCG
CCGCTCCCGATTCGCAGCGCATCGCCTTCTATCGCCTTCTTGACGAGTTCTTCTGAGCGGGACTCTGGGG
TTCGAAATGACCGACCAAGCGACGCCCAACCTGCCATCACGAGATTTCGATTCCACCGCCGCCTTCTATG
AAAGGTTGGGCTTCGGAATCGTTTTCCGGGACGCCGGCTGGATGATCCTCCAGCGCGGGGATCTCATGCT
GGAGTTCTTCGCCCACCCCAACTTGTTTATTGCAGCTTATAATGGTTACAAATAAAGCAATAGCATCACA
AATTTCACAAATAAAGCATTTTTTTCACTGCATTCTAGTTGTGGTTTGTCCAAACTCATCAATGTATCTT
ATCATGTCTGTATACCGTCGACCTCTAGCTAGAGCTTGGCGTAATCATGGTCATAGCTGTTTCCTGTGTG
AAATTGTTATCCGCTCACAATTCCACACAACATACGAGCCGGAAGCATAAAGTGTAAAGCCTGGGGTGCC
TAATGAGTGAGCTAACTCACATTAATTGCGTTGCGCTCACTGCCCGCTTTCCAGTCGGGAAACCTGTCGT
GCCAGCTGCATTAATGAATCGGCCAACGCGCGGGGAGAGGCGGTTTGCGTATTGGGCGCTCTTCCGCTTC
CTCGCTCACTGACTCGCTGCGCTCGGTCGTTCGGCTGCGGCGAGCGGTATCAGCTCACTCAAAGGCGGTA
ATACGGTTATCCACAGAATCAGGGGATAACGCAGGAAAGAACATGTGAGCAAAAGGCCAGCAAAAGGCCA
GGAACCGTAAAAAGGCCGCGTTGCTGGCGTTTTTCCATAGGCTCCGCCCCCCTGACGAGCATCACAAAAA
TCGACGCTCAAGTCAGAGGTGGCGAAACCCGACAGGACTATAAAGATACCAGGCGTTTCCCCCTGGAAGC
TCCCTCGTGCGCTCTCCTGTTCCGACCCTGCCGCTTACCGGATACCTGTCCGCCTTTCTCCCTTCGGGAA
GCGTGGCGCTTTCTCATAGCTCACGCTGTAGGTATCTCAGTTCGGTGTAGGTCGTTCGCTCCAAGCTGGG
CTGTGTGCACGAACCCCCCGTTCAGCCCGACCGCTGCGCCTTATCCGGTAACTATCGTCTTGAGTCCAAC
CCGGTAAGACACGACTTATCGCCACTGGCAGCAGCCACTGGTAACAGGATTAGCAGAGCGAGGTATGTAG
GCGGTGCTACAGAGTTCTTGAAGTGGTGGCCTAACTACGGCTACACTAGAAGAACAGTATTTGGTATCTG
CGCTCTGCTGAAGCCAGTTACCTTCGGAAAAAGAGTTGGTAGCTCTTGATCCGGCAAACAAACCACCGCT
GGTAGCGGTGGTTTTTTTGTTTGCAAGCAGCAGATTACGCGCAGAAAAAAAGGATCTCAAGAAGATCCTT
TGATCTTTTCTACGGGGTCTGACGCTCAGTGGAACGAAAACTCACGTTAAGGGATTTTGGTCATGAGATT
ATCAAAAAGGATCTTCACCTAGATCCTTTTAAATTAAAAATGAAGTTTTAAATCAATCTAAAGTATATAT
GAGTAAACTTGGTCTGACAGTTACCAATGCTTAATCAGTGAGGCACCTATCTCAGCGATCTGTCTATTTC
GTTCATCCATAGTTGCCTGACTCCCCGTCGTGTAGATAACTACGATACGGGAGGGCTTACCATCTGGCCC
CAGTGCTGCAATGATACCGCGAGACCCACGCTCACCGGCTCCAGATTTATCAGCAATAAACCAGCCAGCC
GGAAGGGCCGAGCGCAGAAGTGGTCCTGCAACTTTATCCGCCTCCATCCAGTCTATTAATTGTTGCCGGG
AAGCTAGAGTAAGTAGTTCGCCAGTTAATAGTTTGCGCAACGTTGTTGCCATTGCTACAGGCATCGTGGT
GTCACGCTCGTCGTTTGGTATGGCTTCATTCAGCTCCGGTTCCCAACGATCAAGGCGAGTTACATGATCC
CCCATGTTGTGCAAAAAAGCGGTTAGCTCCTTCGGTCCTCCGATCGTTGTCAGAAGTAAGTTGGCCGCAG
TGTTATCACTCATGGTTATGGCAGCACTGCATAATTCTCTTACTGTCATGCCATCCGTAAGATGCTTTTC
TGTGACTGGTGAGTACTCAACCAAGTCATTCTGAGAATAGTGTATGCGGCGACCGAGTTGCTCTTGCCCG
GCGTCAATACGGGATAATACCGCGCCACATAGCAGAACTTTAAAAGTGCTCATCATTGGAAAACGTTCTT
CGGGGCGAAAACTCTCAAGGATCTTACCGCTGTTGAGATCCAGTTCGATGTAACCCACTCGTGCACCCAA
CTGATCTTCAGCATCTTTTACTTTCACCAGCGTTTCTGGGTGAGCAAAAACAGGAAGGCAAAATGCCGCA
AAAAAGGGAATAAGGGCGACACGGAAATGTTGAATACTCATACTCTTCCTTTTTCAATATTATTGAAGCA
TTTATCAGGGTTATTGTCTCATGAGCGGATACATATTTGAATGTATTTAGAAAAATAAACAAATAGGGGT
TCCGCGCACATTTCCCCGAAAAGTGCCACCTG
[124 nt withheld, positions 7663-7786]
C
[91 nt withheld, positions 7788-7878]
A
[49 nt withheld, positions 7880-7928]
CCTTTGACGTTGGAGTCCACGTTCTTT
[37 nt withheld, positions 7956-7992]
ACCCTATCTCGGTCTATTCTTTTGATTTATAAGGGATTTTGCCGATTTCGGCCTATTGGTTAAAAAATGA
GCTGATTTAACAAAAATTTAACGCGAATTTT
Features (pLannotate 1.2.2; 20 found; start..end, strand, type, name):
      1..25      +  rep_origin     M13 ori (fragment): M13 bacteriophage origin of replication; arrow indicates direction of (+) strand synthesis
     29..183     -  CDS            lacZα (fragment): LacZα fragment of β-galactosidase; lacZ fragment
    343..722     +  enhancer       CMV enhancer: human cytomegalovirus immediate early enhancer
    724..923     +  promoter       CMV promoter: human cytomegalovirus (CMV) immediate early promoter
    952..970     +  promoter       T7 promoter: promoter for bacteriophage T7 RNA polymerase
   1023..1047    +  CDS            3xFLAG (fragment): three tandem FLAG® epitope tags
   1065..3233    +  CDS            POLI: POLI_HUMAN - Also known as RAD30B. Experimental evidence at protein level: Swiss-Prot protein existence level 1. Error-prone DNA polymerase specifically involved in DNA repair (PubMed:11013228, PubMed:11387224). Plays an important role in translesion synthesis, where the normal high-fidelity DNA polymerases cannot proceed and DNA synthesis stalls (PubMed:11013228, PubMed:11387224, PubMed:14630940, PubMed:15199127). Favors Hoogsteen base-pairing in the active site (PubMed:15254543). Inserts the correct base with high-fidelity opposite an adenosine template (PubMed:15254543). Exhibits low fideli
   3325..3947    +  polyA_signal   hGH poly(A) signal: human growth hormone polyadenylation signal
   3976..4305    +  promoter       SV40 promoter: SV40 enhancer and early promoter
   4372..5163    +  CDS            neo: KKA2_KLEPN - Also known as kan, nptII. Experimental evidence at protein level: Swiss-Prot protein existence level 1. Resistance to kanamycin, neomycin, paromomycin, ribostamycin, butirosin and gentamicin B. From Klebsiella pneumoniae.
   5187..5345    +  CDS            ble (fragment): BLE_KLEPN - Experimental evidence at protein level: Swiss-Prot protein existence level 1. Binding protein with a strong affinity to the bleomycin family of antibiotics. Binds to CL990; an antimitotic-antibiotic compound. From Klebsiella pneumoniae.
   5340..5461    +  polyA_signal   SV40 poly(A) signal: SV40 polyadenylation signal
   5534..5550    -  protein_bind   lac operator: The lac repressor binds to the lac operator to inhibit transcription in E. coli. This inhibition can be relieved by adding lactose or isopropyl-β-D-thiogalactopyranoside (IPTG). lac repressor encoded by lacI
   5558..5588    -  promoter       lac promoter: promoter for the E. coli lac operon
   5603..5624    -  protein_bind   CAP binding site: CAP binding activates transcription in the presence of cAMP. E. coli catabolite activator protein
   5637..5729    -  CDS            lacI (fragment): lac repressor; lacI; The lac repressor binds to the lac operator to inhibit transcription in E. coli. This inhibition can be relieved by adding lactose or isopropyl-β-D-thiogalactopyranoside (IPTG).
   5912..6500    -  rep_origin     ori: high-copy-number ColE1/pMB1/pBR322/pUC origin of replication
   6671..7531    -  CDS            AmpR: β-lactamase; bla; confers resistance to ampicillin, carbenicillin, and related antibiotics
   7532..7636    -  promoter       AmpR promoter: bla
   7663..8091    +  rep_origin     f1 ori (sequence partly withheld): f1 bacteriophage origin of replication; arrow indicates direction of (+) strand synthesis
