[The description below was written by a language model from this plasmid's Addgene catalogue record and pLannotate feature annotations shown in this document.]
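Description:
pCMV6-AN-DDK_1-590 POLI is a mammalian expression plasmid of about 8.1 kb, built on the commercial pCMV6-AN-DDK backbone, that produces a C-terminally truncated form of human DNA polymerase iota (POLI, also called RAD30B) carrying an N-terminal FLAG (DDK) epitope supplied by the vector. It is propagated in E. coli at high copy from a ColE1/pUC-type origin under ampicillin selection (AmpR with its own bla promoter). An f1 phage origin and remnants of lac/lacZα cloning sequences are also present. For stable selection in mammalian cells, an SV40 enhancer/early promoter drives the neomycin phosphotransferase gene, followed by an SV40 polyadenylation signal, giving G418 resistance.

The expression cassette consists of the human CMV immediate-early enhancer and promoter, a T7 promoter just downstream, the FLAG tag (annotated as a fragment of 3xFLAG), the POLI coding sequence and a human growth hormone polyadenylation signal. The insert is the short isoform a of Pol iota, codon-optimised for human cells. The whole coding sequence is still physically present, which is why the feature table annotates POLI over roughly 2.2 kb. However, a 24 bp insertion places a stop codon after M590, so only residues 1-590 are translated. The same insertion adds an EcoRV site intended for removing part of the coding sequence in further subcloning.

Pol iota is an error-prone translesion synthesis polymerase. This truncation construct was deposited with work mapping its interaction with the TRAF-like and UBL1-2 domains of USP7, so it suits expression and FLAG-based detection or pull-down of the 1-590 fragment in mammalian cells.
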