Addgene plasmid #131233: pCMV6-AN-DDK_1-590 POLI
Purpose: Mammalian expression of DNA polymerase iota residues 1-590 with an N-terminal FLAG-tag
Depositing lab: Roger Woodgate. Depositing organization: National Institute of Child Health and Human Development (NICHD). Publication: DNA Polymerase iota Interacts with Both the TRAF-like and UBL1-2 Domains of USP7. Ashton NW, Valles GJ, Jaiswal N, Bezsonova I, Woodgate R. J Mol Biol. 2021 Jan 22;433(2):166733. doi: 10.1016/j.jmb.2020.166733. Epub 2020 Dec 3. PubMed 33279577.
Backbone
  Vector backbone: pCMV6-AN-DDK
  Backbone manufacturer: Origene
  Backbone size w/o insert (bp): 5876
  Total vector size (bp): 8090
  Vector type: Mammalian Expression
  Selectable markers: Neomycin (select with G418)
Growth in bacteria
  Bacterial resistance: Ampicillin, 100 μg/mL
  Growth temperature: 37°C
  Growth strain: DH5alpha
  Copy number: High Copy
Gene/Insert
  Gene/Insert name: DNA polymerase iota (alt names: POLI; DNA polymerase iota isoform a (short))
  Species: H. sapiens (human)
  Insert size (bp): 2214
  Mutation: Contains a 24 bp insertion within the Pol iota coding sequence. The insert introduces a STOP codon after M590, as well as an EcoRV restriction site, which can be used for removal of the 5` section of the CDS. The CDS has been codon optimised for expression in human cells
  GenBank ID: NM_001351632.2
  Entrez Gene: POLI (a.k.a. RAD30B, RAD3OB, eta2)
  Tag / fusion protein: FLAG (N terminal on backbone)
Terms and licenses: Academic/Nonprofit Terms; Industry Terms: Not Available to Industry
How to cite: pCMV6-AN-DDK_1-590 POLI was a gift from Roger Woodgate (Addgene plasmid # 131233 ; http://n2t.net/addgene:131233 ; RRID:Addgene_131233)
